Addgene plasmid #105485: pISH-Olfr1328
Purpose: to generate a riboprobe for in situ hybridazation
Depositing lab: Peter Mombaerts. Depositing organization: Max Planck Research Unit for Neurogenetics. Publication: The beta2-adrenergic receptor as a surrogate odorant receptor in mouse olfactory sensory neurons. Omura M, Grosmaitre X, Ma M, Mombaerts P. Mol Cell Neurosci. 2014 Jan;58:1-10. doi: 10.1016/j.mcn.2013.10.010. Epub 2013 Nov 6. PubMed 24211702.
Backbone
  Vector backbone: pGEM-Teasy
  Backbone size w/o insert (bp): 3015
  Vector type: to ganerate riboprobe
Growth in bacteria
  Bacterial resistance: Ampicillin, 100 μg/mL
  Growth temperature: 37°C
  Growth strain: DH5alpha
  Copy number: High Copy
Gene/Insert
  Gene/Insert name: Olfr1328 (alt name: MOR259-13)
  Species: M. musculus (mouse)
  Insert size (bp): 916
  Entrez Gene: Olfr1328 (a.k.a. MOR259-1, MOR259-13, Olfr1519)
  Cloning method: Unknown
  Sequencing primers: 5′ M13-rev; 3′ M13-for
Terms and licenses: Academic/Nonprofit Terms; Industry Terms: Not Available to Industry
Depositor comments: Linearize with SpeI, use T7 RNA polymerase for IVT.
How to cite: pISH-Olfr1328 was a gift from Peter Mombaerts (Addgene plasmid # 105485 ; http://n2t.net/addgene:105485 ; RRID:Addgene_105485)
