[The description below was written by a language model from this plasmid's Addgene catalogue record and pLannotate feature annotations shown in this document.]
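Description:
pISH-Olfr1328 is a bacterial in vitro transcription template built on the pGEM-T Easy cloning vector and made to produce a riboprobe for in situ hybridization against the mouse odorant receptor gene Olfr1328 (also called MOR259-13). The full sequenced plasmid is 3,933 nt, consistent with the roughly 3 kb backbone plus the recorded 916 bp mouse insert. It is maintained in E. coli at high copy through a ColE1/pUC-type origin and selected with ampicillin via the β-lactamase gene and its own promoter. The backbone also carries an f1 phage origin and the interrupted lacZα region with the lac promoter, lac operator and CAP site, which are standard remnants of the blue/white screening cassette.

The insert sits in the multiple cloning site between opposing bacteriophage T7 and SP6 promoters. The automated annotation labels the insert region as a human odorant receptor (OR2Y1), which most likely reflects homology matching to a related receptor in the protein database rather than the true identity, since the catalogue entry states a mouse Olfr1328 fragment. A short hornet peptide hit next to the SP6 promoter is probably also an annotation artefact. The receptor coding sequence is annotated on the minus strand while the T7 promoter reads on the plus strand, so T7 transcription should yield RNA antisense to the receptor mRNA, as required for a hybridization probe. This fits the depositor's note that the plasmid is linearized with SpeI and transcribed with T7 RNA polymerase to give a run-off transcript. The cloning method is not recorded. The associated work concerns odorant receptor expression in mouse olfactory sensory neurons, where such probes are used to detect cells expressing a given receptor.
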