Features (pLannotate 1.2.2; 14 found; start..end, strand, type, name):
     24..42      +  promoter       T7 promoter: promoter for bacteriophage T7 RNA polymerase
    114..1007    -  CDS            OR2Y1: OR2Y1_HUMAN - Experimental evidence at transcript level: Swiss-Prot protein existence level 2. Odorant receptor. From Homo sapiens (Human).
   1024..1086    -  CDS            VESPI_VESMG (fragment): Experimental evidence at protein level: Swiss-Prot protein existence level 1. Shows contractile activity on isolated ileum smooth muscle. From Vespa magnifica (Hornet).
   1098..1116    -  promoter       SP6 promoter: promoter for bacteriophage SP6 RNA polymerase
   1158..1174    -  protein_bind   lac operator: The lac repressor binds to the lac operator to inhibit transcription in E. coli. This inhibition can be relieved by adding lactose or isopropyl-β-D-thiogalactopyranoside (IPTG). lac repressor encoded by lacI
   1182..1212    -  promoter       lac promoter: promoter for the E. coli lac operon
   1227..1248    -  protein_bind   CAP binding site: CAP binding activates transcription in the presence of cAMP. E. coli catabolite activator protein
   1261..1353    -  CDS            lacI (fragment): lac repressor; lacI; The lac repressor binds to the lac operator to inhibit transcription in E. coli. This inhibition can be relieved by adding lactose or isopropyl-β-D-thiogalactopyranoside (IPTG).
   1536..2124    -  rep_origin     ori: high-copy-number ColE1/pMB1/pBR322/pUC origin of replication
   2295..3155    -  CDS            AmpR: β-lactamase; bla; confers resistance to ampicillin, carbenicillin, and related antibiotics
   3156..3260    -  promoter       AmpR promoter: bla
   3287..3337    +  misc_feature   bom (fragment): basis of mobility region from pBR322
   3365..3793    -  rep_origin     f1 ori (sequence partly withheld): f1 bacteriophage origin of replication; arrow indicates direction of (+) strand synthesis
   3797..21      -  CDS            lacZα (fragment) (across the origin): LacZα fragment of β-galactosidase; lacZ fragment
>Addgene plasmid #105485 | pISH-Olfr1328 | addgene full sequence | sequence record 202958 | Addgene NGS Result
GTAAAACGACGGCCAGTGAATTGTAATACGACTCACTATAGGGCGAATTGGGCCCGACGTCGCATGCTCC
CGGCCGCCATGGCGGCCGCGGGAATTCGATTTCACTGGTCCAGCCTACTATGTCCCATCACCTTGAGAAA
TGCCCTCTTGATGTCCTTGTTCCTCAGACTGTAGACCACAGGGTTGAGCAAGGCTGTGAGGGCATTGTAA
AAGAGTGAGACCTGCTTGTCTCGCTCAGGGGAGTAGCTGGAGTTGGGCCTAAGGTAGATGTAAGTGGCTG
GAGCATAAAAGAATGTGACCACAGTCAGGTGGGAGGCACAGGTAGAGAAAGCCTTGCAGCGCCCCTGGGT
GGACTTGATTTTGAGAATTGCCATGGCAATACGAATATAGGAGGCCACAATGAGGGAAATTGGAATAACA
ACCACAAAAACACTCAACACAAAGTCCACCATCTCAATGAGGTGGGTATCCATGCAAGCCAAGCTACGCA
CTGAAGGACCTTCACAGAAGTAGTGGTTGACCCTGTTGGGCCCACAGTATGGCAGACTCATGGTGAAGAA
AGTATGCAATAAAGAGGAAAAGAAACCACAGATCCAAGACCCTGCTGCCAACCGTATGCACAAGCCCCAG
TTAAGGATGACAGTATAGCGCAATGGATAGCATATGGCCACATACCGGTCATAAGCCATGACAACGAAGA
AAGTACACTCAGTTATACCCAGGGCACCAAGCACATACATCTGCAGCCAGCAGCCAGCAAAGGAGATGGT
CTGAGAGTGAGCAAGAAGATGCACCAACATCTGGGGCATGGTGGTGGTGACATAGCTCATATCCAACAGG
GAGAGGGTACAGAGGAAGAAGTACATGGGAGTGTGCAGCTGTGTGTCCAGGCAGACCAGCAGGATGATGA
GCCCATTGCCCAGGACTGAGCTCAGGTAAATGAGAAGGAAGACAATGAAGAGGATGCTGTTGGTCGTGGG
GTCACTGGAGAAGCCAATCAGGATGAACTCTGAAACCAATCACTAGTGAATTCGCGGCCGCCTGCAGGTC
GACCATATGGGAGAGCTCCCAACGCGTTGGATGCATAGCTTGAGTATTCTATAGTGTCACCTAAATAGCT
TGGCGTAATCATGGTCATAGCTGTTTCCTGTGTGAAATTGTTATCCGCTCACAATTCCACACAACATACG
AGCCGGAAGCATAAAGTGTAAAGCCTGGGGTGCCTAATGAGTGAGCTAACTCACATTAATTGCGTTGCGC
TCACTGCCCGCTTTCCAGTCGGGAAACCTGTCGTGCCAGCTGCATTAATGAATCGGCCAACGCGCGGGGA
GAGGCGGTTTGCGTATTGGGCGCTCTTCCGCTTCCTCGCTCACTGACTCGCTGCGCTCGGTCGTTCGGCT
GCGGCGAGCGGTATCAGCTCACTCAAAGGCGGTAATACGGTTATCCACAGAATCAGGGGATAACGCAGGA
AAGAACATGTGAGCAAAAGGCCAGCAAAAGGCCAGGAACCGTAAAAAGGCCGCGTTGCTGGCGTTTTTCC
ATAGGCTCCGCCCCCCTGACGAGCATCACAAAAATCGACGCTCAAGTCAGAGGTGGCGAAACCCGACAGG
ACTATAAAGATACCAGGCGTTTCCCCCTGGAAGCTCCCTCGTGCGCTCTCCTGTTCCGACCCTGCCGCTT
ACCGGATACCTGTCCGCCTTTCTCCCTTCGGGAAGCGTGGCGCTTTCTCATAGCTCACGCTGTAGGTATC
TCAGTTCGGTGTAGGTCGTTCGCTCCAAGCTGGGCTGTGTGCACGAACCCCCCGTTCAGCCCGACCGCTG
CGCCTTATCCGGTAACTATCGTCTTGAGTCCAACCCGGTAAGACACGACTTATCGCCACTGGCAGCAGCC
ACTGGTAACAGGATTAGCAGAGCGAGGTATGTAGGCGGTGCTACAGAGTTCTTGAAGTGGTGGCCTAACT
ACGGCTACACTAGAAGAACAGTATTTGGTATCTGCGCTCTGCTGAAGCCAGTTACCTTCGGAAAAAGAGT
TGGTAGCTCTTGATCCGGCAAACAAACCACCGCTGGTAGCGGTGGTTTTTTTGTTTGCAAGCAGCAGATT
ACGCGCAGAAAAAAAGGATCTCAAGAAGATCCTTTGATCTTTTCTACGGGGTCTGACGCTCAGTGGAACG
AAAACTCACGTTAAGGGATTTTGGTCATGAGATTATCAAAAAGGATCTTCACCTAGATCCTTTTAAATTA
AAAATGAAGTTTTAAATCAATCTAAAGTATATATGAGTAAACTTGGTCTGACAGTTACCAATGCTTAATC
AGTGAGGCACCTATCTCAGCGATCTGTCTATTTCGTTCATCCATAGTTGCCTGACTCCCCGTCGTGTAGA
TAACTACGATACGGGAGGGCTTACCATCTGGCCCCAGTGCTGCAATGATACCGCGAGACCCACGCTCACC
GGCTCCAGATTTATCAGCAATAAACCAGCCAGCCGGAAGGGCCGAGCGCAGAAGTGGTCCTGCAACTTTA
TCCGCCTCCATCCAGTCTATTAATTGTTGCCGGGAAGCTAGAGTAAGTAGTTCGCCAGTTAATAGTTTGC
GCAACGTTGTTGCCATTGCTACAGGCATCGTGGTGTCACGCTCGTCGTTTGGTATGGCTTCATTCAGCTC
CGGTTCCCAACGATCAAGGCGAGTTACATGATCCCCCATGTTGTGCAAAAAAGCGGTTAGCTCCTTCGGT
CCTCCGATCGTTGTCAGAAGTAAGTTGGCCGCAGTGTTATCACTCATGGTTATGGCAGCACTGCATAATT
CTCTTACTGTCATGCCATCCGTAAGATGCTTTTCTGTGACTGGTGAGTACTCAACCAAGTCATTCTGAGA
ATAGTGTATGCGGCGACCGAGTTGCTCTTGCCCGGCGTCAATACGGGATAATACCGCGCCACATAGCAGA
ACTTTAAAAGTGCTCATCATTGGAAAACGTTCTTCGGGGCGAAAACTCTCAAGGATCTTACCGCTGTTGA
GATCCAGTTCGATGTAACCCACTCGTGCACCCAACTGATCTTCAGCATCTTTTACTTTCACCAGCGTTTC
TGGGTGAGCAAAAACAGGAAGGCAAAATGCCGCAAAAAAGGGAATAAGGGCGACACGGAAATGTTGAATA
CTCATACTCTTCCTTTTTCAATATTATTGAAGCATTTATCAGGGTTATTGTCTCATGAGCGGATACATAT
TTGAATGTATTTAGAAAAATAAACAAATAGGGGTTCCGCGCACATTTCCCCGAAAAGTGCCACCTGATGC
GGTGTGAAATACCGCACAGATGCGTAAGGAGAAAATACCGCATCAGGAAATTGTAAGCGTTAATATTTTG
TTAAAATTCGCGTTAAATTTTTGTTAAATCAGCTCATTTTTTAACCAATAGGCCGAAATCGGCAAAATCC
CTTATAAATCAAAAGAATAGACCGAGATAGGGT
[37 nt withheld, positions 3464-3500]
AAAGAACGTGGACTCCAACGTCAAAGG
[49 nt withheld, positions 3528-3576]
T
[91 nt withheld, positions 3578-3668]
G
[124 nt withheld, positions 3670-3793]
CCATTCGCCATTCAGGCTGCGCAACTGTTGGGAAGGGCGATCGGTGCGGGCCTCTTCGCTATTACGCCAG
CTGGCGAAAGGGGGATGTGCTGCAAGGCGATTAAGTTGGGTAACGCCAGGGTTTTCCCAGTCACGACGTT
