>Addgene plasmid #105485 | pISH-Olfr1328 | depositor partial sequence | sequence record 199705 | insert: sequenced with M13-for primer
ATGCTCCCGGCCGCCATGGCGGCCGCGGGAATTCGATTTCACTGGTCCAGCCTACTATGTCCCATCACCT
TGAGAAATGCCCTCTTGATGTCCTTGTTCCTCAGACTGTAGACCACAGGGTTGAGCAAGGCTGTGAGGGC
ATTGTAAAAGAGTGAGACCTGCTTGTCTCGCTCAGGGGAGTAGCTGGAGTTGGGCCTAAGGTAGATGTAA
GTGGCTGGAGCATAAAAGAATGTGACCACAGTCAGGTGGGAGGCACAGGTAGAGAAAGCCTTGCAGCGCC
CCTGGGTGGACTTGATTTTGAGAATTGCCATGGCAATACGAATATAGGAGGCCACAATGAGGGAAATTGG
AATAACAACCACAAAAACACTCAACACAAAGTCCACCATCTCAATGAGGTGGGTATCCATGCAAGCCAAG
CTACGCACTGAAGGACCTTCACAGAAGTAGTGGTTGACCCTGTTGGGCCCACAGTATGGCAGACTCATGG
TGAAGAAAGTATGCAATAAAGAGGAAAAGAAACCACAGATCCAAGACCCTGCTGCCAACCGTATGCACAA
GCCCCAGTTAAGGATGACAGTATAGCGCAATGGATAGCATATGGCCACATACCGGTCATAAGCCATGACA
ACGAAGAAAGTACACTCAGTTATACCCAGGGCACCAAGCACATACATCTGCAGCCAGCAGCCAGCAAAGG
AGATGGTCTGAGAGTGAGCAAGAAGATGCACCAACATCTGGGGCATGGTGGTGGTGACATAGCTCATATC
CAACAGGGAGAGGGTACAGAGGAAGAAGTACATGGGAGTGTGCAGCTGTGTGTCCAGGCAGACCAGCAGG
ATGATGAGCCCATTGCCCAGGACTGAGCTCAGGTAAATGAGAAGGAAGACAATGAAGAGG
