>Addgene plasmid #105485 | pISH-Olfr1328 | depositor partial sequence | sequence record 199706 | insert: sequenced with M31-rev primer
TATGCATCCAACGCGTTGGGAGCTCTCCCATATGGTCGACCTGCAGGCGGCCGCGAATTCACTAGTGATT
GGTTTCAGAGTTCATCCTGATTGGCTTCTCCAGTGACCCCACGACCAACAGCATCCTCTTCATTGTCTTC
CTTCTCATTTACCTGAGCTCAGTCCTGGGCAATGGGCTCATCATCCTGCTGGTCTGCCTGGACACACAGC
TGCACACTCCCATGTACTTCTTCCTCTGTACCCTCTCCCTGTTGGATATGAGCTATGTCACCACCACCAT
GCCCCAGATGTTGGTGCATCTTCTTGCTCACTCTCAGACCATCTCCTTTGCTGGCTGCTGGCTGCAGATG
TATGTGCTTGGTGCCCTGGGTATAACTGAGTGTACTTTCTTCGTTGTCATGGCTTATGACCGGTATGTGG
CCATATGCTATCCATTGCGCTATACTGTCATCCTTAACTGGGGCTTGTGCATACGGTTGGCAGCAGGGTC
TTGGATCTGTGGTTTCTTTTCCTCTTTATTGCATACTTTCTTCACCATGAGTCTGCCATACTGTGGGCCC
AACAGGGTCAACCACTACTTCTGTGAAGGTCCTTCAGTGCGTAGCTTGGCTTGCATGGATACCCACCTCA
TTGAGATGGTGGACTTTGTGTTGAGTGTTTTTGTGGTTGTTATTCCAATTTCCCTCATTGTGGCCTCCTA
TATTCGTATTGCCATGGCAATTCTCAAAATCAAGTCCACCCAGGGGCGCTGCAAGGCTTTCTCTACCTGT
GCCTCCCACCTGACTGTGGTCACATTCTTTTATGCTCCAGCCACTTACATCTACCTTAGGCCCAACTCCA
GCTACTCCCCTGAGCGAGACAAGCAGGTCTCACTCTTTTACAATGCCCTCACAGCCTTGCTCAACCCTGT
GGTCTACAGT
